>Addgene plasmid #231556 | pCMVtrunc msfGFPΔC9-LifeactΔN2 | addgene full sequence | sequence record 459689 | Addgene NGS Result
TAGTTATTAATAGTAATCAATTACGGGGTCATTAGTTCATAGCCCATATATGGAGTTCCGCGTTACATAA
CTTACGGTAAATGGCCCGCCTGGGAGGTCTATATAAGCAGAGCTGGTTTAGTGAACCGTCAGATCCGCTA
GCATGGTGTCCAAGGGCGAGGAGCTGTTCACCGGCGTGGTGCCCATCCTGGTGGAGCTGGATGGCGACGT
GAACGGCCACAAGTTCAGCGTGCGCGGCGAGGGCGAGGGCGACGCCACCAACGGCAAGCTGACCCTGAAG
TTCATCTGCACCACCGGCAAGCTGCCCGTGCCCTGGCCCACCCTGGTGACCACCCTGACCTACGGCGTGC
AGTGCTTCAGCCGCTACCCCGATCACATGAAGCAGCACGATTTCTTCAAGAGCGCCATGCCCGAGGGCTA
CGTGCAGGAGCGCACCATCAGCTTCAAGGATGACGGCACCTACAAGACCCGCGCCGAGGTGAAGTTCGAG
GGCGATACCCTGGTGAACCGCATCGAGCTGAAGGGCATCGATTTCAAGGAGGATGGCAACATCCTGGGCC
ACAAGCTGGAGTACAACTTCAACAGCCACAACGTGTACATCACCGCCGATAAGCAGAAGAACGGCATCAA
GGCCAACTTCAAGATCCGCCACAATGTGGAGGATGGCTCCGTGCAGCTGGCCGATCACTACCAGCAGAAC
ACCCCCATCGGCGACGGCCCAGTGCTGCTGCCCGATAACCACTACCTGAGCACCCAGAGCAAGCTGTCCA
AGGACCCCAACGAGAAGCGCGATCACATGGTGCTGCTGGAGTTCGTGACCGCCGCCGGCATCGTCGCAGA
TTTGATCAAGAAATTCGAAAGCATCTCAAAGGAAGAATGAGGATCCACCGGATCTAGATAACTGATCATA
ATCAGCCATACCACATTTGTAGAGGTTTTACTTGCTTTAAAAAACCTCCCACACCTCCCCCTGAACCTGA
AACATAAAATGAATGCAATTGTTGTTGTTAACTTGTTTATTGCAGCTTATAATGGTTACAAATAAAGCAA
TAGCATCACAAATTTCACAAATAAAGCATTTTTTTCACTGCATTCTAGTTGTGGTTTGTCCAAACTCATC
AATGTATCTTAACGCGTAAATTGTAAGCGTTAATATTTTGTTAAAATTCGCGTTAAATTTTTGTTAAATC
AGCTCATTTTTTAACCAATAGGCCGAAATCGGCAAAATCCCTTATAAATCAAAAGAATAGACCGAGATAG
GGT
[37 nt withheld, positions 1264-1300]
AAAGAACGTGGACTCCAACGTCAAAGG
[49 nt withheld, positions 1328-1376]
T
[91 nt withheld, positions 1378-1468]
G
[124 nt withheld, positions 1470-1593]
CAGGTGGCACTTTTCGGGGAAATGTGCGCGGAACCCCTATTTGTTTATTTTTCTAAATACATTCAAATAT
GTATCCGCTCATGAGACAATAACCCTGATAAATGCTTCAATAATATTGAAAAAGGAAGAGTCCTGAGGCG
GAAAGAACCAGCTGTGGAATGTGTGTCAGTTAGGGTGTGGAAAGTCCCCAGGCTCCCCAGCAGGCAGAAG
TATGCAAAGCATGCATCTCAATTAGTCAGCAACCAGGTGTGGAAAGTCCCCAGGCTCCCCAGCAGGCAGA
AGTATGCAAAGCATGCATCTCAATTAGTCAGCAACCATAGTCCCGCCCCTAACTCCGCCCATCCCGCCCC
TAACTCCGCCCAGTTCCGCCCATTCTCCGCCCCATGGCTGACTAATTTTTTTTATTTATGCAGAGGCCGA
GGCCGCCTCGGCCTCTGAGCTATTCCAGAAGTAGTGAGGAGGCTTTTTTGGAGGCCTAGGCTTTTGCAAA
GATCGATCAAGAGACAGGATGAGGATCGTTTCGCATGATTGAACAAGATGGATTGCACGCAGGTTCTCCG
GCCGCTTGGGTGGAGAGGCTATTCGGCTATGACTGGGCACAACAGACAATCGGCTGCTCTGATGCCGCCG
TGTTCCGGCTGTCAGCGCAGGGGCGCCCGGTTCTTTTTGTCAAGACCGACCTGTCCGGTGCCCTGAATGA
ACTGCAAGACGAGGCAGCGCGGCTATCGTGGCTGGCCACGACGGGCGTTCCTTGCGCAGCTGTGCTCGAC
GTTGTCACTGAAGCGGGAAGGGACTGGCTGCTATTGGGCGAAGTGCCGGGGCAGGATCTCCTGTCATCTC
ACCTTGCTCCTGCCGAGAAAGTATCCATCATGGCTGATGCAATGCGGCGGCTGCATACGCTTGATCCGGC
TACCTGCCCATTCGACCACCAAGCGAAACATCGCATCGAGCGAGCACGTACTCGGATGGAAGCCGGTCTT
GTCGATCAGGATGATCTGGACGAAGAGCATCAGGGGCTCGCGCCAGCCGAACTGTTCGCCAGGCTCAAGG
CGAGCATGCCCGACGGCGAGGATCTCGTCGTGACCCATGGCGATGCCTGCTTGCCGAATATCATGGTGGA
AAATGGCCGCTTTTCTGGATTCATCGACTGTGGCCGGCTGGGTGTGGCGGACCGCTATCAGGACATAGCG
TTGGCTACCCGTGATATTGCTGAAGAGCTTGGCGGCGAATGGGCTGACCGCTTCCTCGTGCTTTACGGTA
TCGCCGCTCCCGATTCGCAGCGCATCGCCTTCTATCGCCTTCTTGACGAGTTCTTCTGAGCGGGACTCTG
GGGTTCGAAATGACCGACCAAGCGACGCCCAACCTGCCATCACGAGATTTCGATTCCACCGCCGCCTTCT
ATGAAAGGTTGGGCTTCGGAATCGTTTTCCGGGACGCCGGCTGGATGATCCTCCAGCGCGGGGATCTCAT
GCTGGAGTTCTTCGCCCACCCTAGGGGGAGGCTAACTGAAACACGGAAGGAGACAATACCGGAAGGAACC
CGCGCTATGACGGCAATAAAAAGACAGAATAAAACGCACGGTGTTGGGTCGTTTGTTCATAAACGCGGGG
TTCGGTCCCAGGGCTGGCACTCTGTCGATACCCCACCGAGACCCCATTGGGGCCAATACGCCCGCGTTTC
TTCCTTTTCCCCACCCCACCCCCCAAGTTCGGGTGAAGGCCCAGGGCTCGCAGCCAACGTCGGGGCGGCA
GGCCCTGCCATAGCCTCAGGTTACTCATATATACTTTAGATTGATTTAAAACTTCATTTTTAATTTAAAA
GGATCTAGGTGAAGATCCTTTTTGATAATCTCATGACCAAAATCCCTTAACGTGAGTTTTCGTTCCACTG
AGCGTCAGACCCCGTAGAAAAGATCAAAGGATCTTCTTGAGATCCTTTTTTTCTGCGCGTAATCTGCTGC
TTGCAAACAAAAAAACCACCGCTACCAGCGGTGGTTTGTTTGCCGGATCAAGAGCTACCAACTCTTTTTC
CGAAGGTAACTGGCTTCAGCAGAGCGCAGATACCAAATACTGTTCTTCTAGTGTAGCCGTAGTTAGGCCA
CCACTTCAAGAACTCTGTAGCACCGCCTACATACCTCGCTCTGCTAATCCTGTTACCAGTGGCTGCTGCC
AGTGGCGATAAGTCGTGTCTTACCGGGTTGGACTCAAGACGATAGTTACCGGATAAGGCGCAGCGGTCGG
GCTGAACGGGGGGTTCGTGCACACAGCCCAGCTTGGAGCGAACGACCTACACCGAACTGAGATACCTACA
GCGTGAGCTATGAGAAAGCGCCACGCTTCCCGAAGGGAGAAAGGCGGACAGGTATCCGGTAAGCGGCAGG
GTCGGAACAGGAGAGCGCACGAGGGAGCTTCCAGGGGGAAACGCCTGGTATCTTTATAGTCCTGTCGGGT
TTCGCCACCTCTGACTTGAGCGTCGATTTTTGTGATGCTCGTCAGGGGGGCGGAGCCTATGGAAAAACGC
CAGCAACGCGGCCTTTTTACGGTTCCTGGCCTTTTGCTGGCCTTTTGCTCACATGTTCTTTCCTGCGTTA
TCCCCTGATTCTGTGGATAACCGTATTACCGCCATGCAT
Features (pLannotate 1.2.2; 14 found; start..end, strand, type, name):
      1..93      +  enhancer       CMV enhancer (fragment): human cytomegalovirus immediate early enhancer
     91..114     +  promoter       minimal CMV promoter (fragment): human cytomegalovirus (CMV) immediate early promoter
    143..832     +  CDS            moxGFP: moxGFP is a basic (constitutively fluorescent) green fluorescent protein published in 2015, derived from Aequorea victoria. It is reported to be a rapidly-maturing monomer.
    833..877     +  CDS            Lifeact (fragment): peptide that binds filamentous actin (Riedl et al., 2008) first 17 amino acids of budding yeast Abp140
    903..987     +  CDS            large T antigen (fragment): large T antigen from SV40 (simian virus 40)
   1010..1131    +  polyA_signal   SV40 poly(A) signal: SV40 polyadenylation signal
   1165..1593    -  rep_origin     f1 ori (sequence partly withheld): f1 bacteriophage origin of replication; arrow indicates direction of (+) strand synthesis
   1620..1724    +  promoter       AmpR promoter: bla
   1726..2083    +  promoter       SV40 promoter: SV40 enhancer and early promoter
   2118..2912    +  CDS            NeoR/KanR: aminoglycoside phosphotransferase from Tn5; aph(3')-II (or nptII); confers resistance to neomycin, kanamycin, and G418 (Geneticin®)
   2933..3085    +  CDS            ble (fragment): BLE_KLEPN - Experimental evidence at protein level: Swiss-Prot protein existence level 1. Binding protein with a strong affinity to the bleomycin family of antibiotics. Binds to CL990; an antimitotic-antibiotic compound. From Klebsiella pneumoniae.
   3144..3191    +  polyA_signal   HSV TK poly(A) signal: herpes simplex virus thymidine kinase polyadenylation signal (Cole and Stacy, 1985)
   3282..3298    -  polyA_signal   bGH poly(A) signal (fragment): bovine growth hormone polyadenylation signal
   3520..4108    +  rep_origin     ori: high-copy-number ColE1/pMB1/pBR322/pUC origin of replication
