[The description below was written by a language model from this plasmid's Addgene catalogue record and pLannotate feature annotations shown in this document.]
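Description:
pCMVtrunc msfGFPΔC9-LifeactΔN2 is a 4.2 kb mammalian expression plasmid that encodes a green fluorescent F-actin reporter. It is built on the pCMVtrunc backbone, in which the cytomegalovirus immediate-early promoter has been shortened. The feature table accordingly shows only a short fragment of the CMV enhancer followed by a fragment of the minimal CMV promoter, an arrangement generally used to give weak expression so that the probe labels actin without overloading it.

The open reading frame places monomeric superfolder GFP at the N terminus; the annotation software labels this as the closely related moxGFP. It is fused directly to Lifeact, the actin filament-binding peptide made up of the first 17 residues of budding yeast Abp140. As the name indicates, nine residues are removed from the C terminus of msfGFP and two from the N terminus of Lifeact, consistent with the Lifeact feature being annotated as a fragment that abuts the GFP coding sequence with no intervening linker. An SV40 polyadenylation signal terminates the transcript.

For propagation, the plasmid carries a high-copy ColE1/pUC-type origin and an f1 origin. A Tn5 NeoR/KanR cassette is driven by tandem bacterial (bla) and SV40 early promoters and ends with an HSV TK poly(A) signal. It confers kanamycin resistance in E. coli and should permit G418 selection in mammalian cells.

The associated publication describes genetically encoded reporters of actin filament organization in living cells and tissues, where this construct is also called L45. The record does not itself explain the purpose of the terminal truncations, although shortening the junction would be expected to couple the fluorophore more tightly to the actin-binding peptide.
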