Addgene plasmid #231556: pCMVtrunc msfGFPΔC9-LifeactΔN2
Depositing lab: Manos Mavrakis. Publication: Genetically encoded reporters of actin filament organization in living cells and tissues. Martins CS, Iv F, Suman SK, Panagiotou TC, Sidor C, Ruso-Lopez M, Plancke CN, Omi S, Pages R, Gomes M, Llewellyn A, Bandi SR, Ramond L, Arbizzani F, Rimoli CV, Schnorrer F, Robin F, Wilde A, LeGoff L, Pedelacq JD, Jegou A, Cabantous S, Rincon SA, Chandre C, Brasselet S, Mavrakis M. Cell. 2025 Apr 1:S0092-8674(25)00276-4. doi: 10.1016/j.cell.2025.03.003. PubMed 40179884.
Backbone
  Vector backbone: pCMVtrunc (Watanabe and Mitchison, 2002)
  Vector type: Mammalian Expression
Growth in bacteria
  Bacterial resistance: Kanamycin, 50 μg/mL
  Growth temperature: 37°C
  Growth strain: DH5alpha
  Copy number: High Copy
Gene/Insert
  Gene/Insert name: Lifeact (alt name: first 17 residues of budding yeast Abp140)
  Species: S. cerevisiae (budding yeast)
  Entrez Gene: ABP140 (a.k.a. YOR239W, TRM140, YOR240W)
  Promoter: CMVtrunc
  Tag / fusion protein: msfGFP (N terminal on insert)
  Cloning method: Gibson Cloning
Terms and licenses: Academic/Nonprofit Terms; Industry Terms: Not Available to Industry
Depositor comments: Please visit https://doi.org/10.1101/2024.04.26.591305 for bioRxiv preprint. This plasmid is also called L45 in the paper.
How to cite: pCMVtrunc msfGFPΔC9-LifeactΔN2 was a gift from Manos Mavrakis (Addgene plasmid # 231556 ; http://n2t.net/addgene:231556 ; RRID:Addgene_231556)
